>Addgene plasmid #14460 | pOT2 | addgene full sequence | sequence record 462341 | Addgene NGS Result
CCATGGGCAAATGGGATGGCTTTACTAAGCTGATCCGGTGGATGACCTTTTGAATGACCTTTAATAGATT
ATATTACTAATTAATTGGGGACCCTAGAGGTCCCCTTTTTTATTTTAAAAATTTTTTCACAAAACGGTTT
ACAAGCATAAAGCTTGCTCAATCAATCACCGGATCTAGATATCGATTAATTAAGTCGACATCTAGAGTTT
AAACTTTAATTAAGCCCGGGCTGCAGCCCGGGGGATCCACTAGTGGAGGAAGAAAAAATGAGTAAAGGAG
AAGAACTTTTCACTGGAGTTGTCCCAATTCTTGTTGAATTAGATGGTGATGTTAATGGGCACAAATTTTC
TGTCAGTGGAGAGGGTGAAGGTGATGCAACATACGGAAAACTTACCCTTAAATTTATTTGCACTACTGGA
AAACTACCTGTTCCATGGCCAACACTTGTCACTACTTTCTCTTATGGTGTTCAATGCTTTTCCCGTTATC
CGGATCATATGAAACGGCATGACTTTTTCAAGAGTGCCATGCCCGAAGGTTATGTACAGGAACGCACTAT
ATCTTTCAAAGATGACGGGAACTACAAGACGCGTGCTGAAGTCAAGTTTGAAGGTGATACCCTTGTTAAT
CGTATCGAGTTAAAAGGTATTGATTTTAAAGAAGATGGAAACATTCTCGGACACAAACTCGAGTACAACT
ATAACTCACACAATGTATACATCACGGCAGACAAACAAAAGAATGGAATCAAAGCTAACTTCAAAATTCG
CCACAACATTGAAGATGGATCCGTTCAACTAGCAGACCATTATCAACAAAATACTCCAATTGGCGATGGC
CCTGTCCTTTTACCAGACAACCATTACCTGTCCACACAATCTGCCCTTTCGAAAGATCCCAACGAAAAGC
GTGACCACATGGTCCTTCTTGAGTTTGTAACTGCTGCTGGGATTACACATGGCATGGATGAGCTCTACAA
ATAATGAATTCCCCAGGCATCAAATAAAACGAAAGGCTCAGTCGAAAGACTGGGCCTTTCGTTTTATCTG
TTGTTTGTCGGTGAACGCTCTCCTGAGTAGGACAAATCCGCCGGGAGCGGATTTGAACGTTGCGAAGCAA
CGGCCCGGAGGGTGGCGGGCAGGACGCCCGCCATAAACTGCCAGGAATTCCAACTGAGCGCCGGTCGCTA
CCATTACCAACTTGTCTGGTGTCAAAAATAATAGGATTTTGTTAAAATTCGCGTTAAATTTTTGTTAAAT
CAGCTCATTTTTTAACCAATAGGCCGTACTGCGATGAGTGGCAGGGCGGGGCGTAATTTTTTTAAGGCAG
TTATTGGTGCCCTTAAACGCCTGGTTGCTACGCCTGAATAAGTGATAATAAGCGGATGAATGGCAGAAAT
TCGAAAGCAAATTCGACCCGGTCGTCGGTTCAGGGCAGGGTCGTTAAATAGCCGCTTATGTCTATTGCTG
GTTTACCGGTTTATTGACTACCGGAAGCAGTGTGACCGTGTGCTTCTCAAATGCCTGAGGCCAGTTTGCT
CAGGCTCTCCCCGTGGAGGTAATAATTGACGATATGATCATTTATTCTGCCTCCCAGAGCCTGATAAAAA
CGGTGAATCCGTTAGCGAGGTGCCGCCGGCTTCCATTCAGGTCGAGGTGGCCCGGCTCCATGCACCGCGA
CGCAACGCGGGGAGGCAGACAAGGTATAGGGCGGCGAGGCGGCTACAGCCGATAGTCTGGAACAGCGCAC
TTACGGGTTGCTGCGCAACCCAAGTGCTACCGGCGCGGCAGCGTGACCCGTGTCGGCGGCTCCAACGGCT
CGCCATCGTCCAGAAAACACGGCTCATCGGGCATCGGCAGGCGCTGCTGCCCGCGCCGTTCCCATTCCTC
CGTTTCGGTCAAGGCTGGCAGGTCTGGTTCCATGCCCGGAATGCCGGGCTGGCTGGGCGGCTCCTCGCCG
GGGCCGGTCGGTAGTTGCTGCTCGCCCGGATACAGGGTCGGGATGCGGCGCAGGTCGCCATGCCCCAACA
GCGATTCGTCCTGGTCGTCGTGATCAACCACCACGGCGGCACTGAACACCGACAGGCGCAACTGGTCGCG
GGGCTGGCCCCACGCCACGCGGTCATTGACCACGTAGGCCGACACGGTGCCGGGGCCGTTGAGCTTCACG
ACGGAGATCCAGCGCTCGGCCACCAAGTCCTTGACTGCGTATTGGACCGTCCGCAAAGAACGTCCGATGA
GCTTGGAAAGTGTCTTCTGGCTGACCACCACGGCGTTCTGGTGGCCCATCTGCGCCACGAGGTGATGCAG
CAGCATTGCCGCCGTGGGTTTCCTCGCAATAAGCCCGGCCCACGCCTCATGCGCTTTGCGTTCCGTTTGC
ACCCAGTGACCGGGCTTGTTCTTGGCTTGAATGCCGATTTCTCTGGACTGCGTGGCCATGCTTATCTCCA
TGCGGTAGGGGTGCCGCACGGTTGCGGCACCATGCGCAATCAGCTGCAACTTTTCGGCAGCGCGACAACA
ATTATGCGTTGCGTAAAAGTGGCAGTCAATTACAGATTTTCTTTAACCTACGCAATGAGCTATTGCGGGG
GGTGCCGCAATGAGCTGTTGCGTACCCCCCTTTTTTAAGTTGTTGATTTTTAAGTCTTTCGCATTTCGCC
CTATATCTAGTTCTTTGGTGCCCAAAGAAGGGCACCCCTGCGGGGTTCCCCCACGCCTTCGGCGCGGCTC
CCCCTCCGGCAAAAAGTGGCCCCTCCGGGGCTTGTTGATCGACTGCGCGGCCTTCGGCCTTGCCCAAGGT
GGCGCTGCCCCCTTGGAACCCCCGCACTCGCCGCCGTGAGGCTCGGGGGGCAGGCGGGCGGGCTTCGCCC
TTCGACTGCCCCCACTCGCATAGGCTTGGGTCGTTCCAGGCGCGTCAAGGCCAAGCCGCTGCGCGGTCGC
TGCGCGAGCCTTGACCCGCCTTCCACTTGGTGTCCAACCGGCAAGCGAAGCGCGCAGGCCGCAGGCCGGA
GGCTTTTCCCCAGAGAAAATTAAAAAAATTGATGGGGCAAGGCCGCAGGCCGCGCAGTTGGAGCCGGTGG
GTATGTGGTCGAAGGCTGGGTAGCCGGTGGGCAATCCCTGTGGTCAAGCTCGTGGGCAGGCGCAGCCTGT
CCATCAGCTTGTCCAGCAGGGTTGTCCACGGGCCGAGCGAAGCGAGCCAGCCGGTGGCCGCTCGCGGCCA
TCGTCCACATATCCACGGGCTGGCAAGGGAGCGCAGCGACCGCGCAGGGCGAAGCCCGGAGAGCAAGCCC
GTAGGGCGCCGCAGCCGCCGTAGGCGGTCACGACTTTGCGAAGCAAAGTCTAGTGAGTATACTCAAGCAT
TGAGTGGCCCGCCGGAGGCACCGCCTTGCGCTGCCCCCGTCGAGCCGGTTGGACACCAAAAGGGAGGGGC
AGGCATGGCGGCATACGCGATCATGCGATGCAAGAAGCTGGCGAAAATGGGCAACGTGGCGGCCAGTCTC
AAGCACGCCTACCGCGAGCGCGAGACGCCCAACGCTGACGCCAGCAGGACGCCAGAGAACGAGCACTGGG
CGGCCAGCAGCACCGATGAAGCGATGGGCCGACTGCGCGAGTTGCTGCCAGAGAAGCGGCGCAAGGACGC
TGTGTTGGCGGTCGAGTACGTCATGACGGCCAGCCCGGAATGGTGGAAGTCGGCCAGCCAAGAACAGCAG
GCGGCGTTCTTCGAGAAGGCGCACAAGTGGCTGGCGGACAAGTACGGGGCGGATCGCATCGTGACGGCCA
GCATCCACCGTGACGAAACCAGCCCGCACATGACCGCGTTCGTGGTGCCGCTGACGCAGGACGGCAGGCT
GTCGGCCAAGGAGTTCATCGGCAACAAAGCGCAGATGACCCGCGACCAGACCACGTTTGCGGCCGCTGTG
GCCGATCTAGGGCTGCAACGGGGCATCGAGGGCAGCAAGGCACGTCACACGCGCATTCAGGCGTTCTACG
AGGCCCTGGAGCGGCCACCAGTGGGCCACGTCACCATCAGCCCGCAAGCGGTCGAGCCACGCGCCTATGC
ACCGCAGGGATTGGCCGAAAAGCTGGGAATCTCAAAGCGCGTTGAGACGCCGGAAGCCGTGGCCGACCGG
CTGACAAAAGCGGTTCGGCAGGGGTATGAGCCTGCCCTACAGGCCGCCGCAGGAGCGCGTGAGATGCGCA
AGAAGGCCGATCAAGCCCAAGAGACGGCCCGAGACCTTCGGGAGCGCCTGAAGCCCGTTCTGGACGCCCT
GGGGCCGTTGAATCGGGATATGCAGGCCAAGGCCGCCGCGATCATCAAGGCCGTGGGCGAAAAGCTGCTG
ACGGAACAGCGGGAAGTCCAGCGCCAGAAACAGGCCCAGCGCCAGCAGGAACGCGGGCGCGCACATTTCC
CCGAAAAGTGCCACCTGCGGCGTTGTGACAATTTACCGAACAACTCCGCGGCCGGGAAGCCGATCTCGGC
TTGAACGAATTGTTAGGTGGCGGTACTTGGGTCGATATCAAAGTGCATCACTTCTTCCCGTATGCCCAAC
TTTGTATAGAGAGCCACTGCGGGATCGTCACCGTAATCTGCTTGCACGTAGATCACATAAGCACCAAGCG
CGTTGGCCTCATGCTTGAGGAGATTGATGAGCGCGGTGGCAATGCCCTGCCTCCGGTGCTCTCCGGAGAC
TGCGAGATCATAGATATAGATCTCACTACGCGGCTGCTCAAACTTGGGCAGAACGTAAGCCGCGAGAGCG
CCAACAACCGCTTCTTGGTCGAAGGCAGCAAGCGCGATGAATGTCTTACTACGGAGCAAGTTCCCGAGGT
AATCGGAGTCCGGCTGATGTTGGGAGTAGGTGGCTACGTCTCCGAACTCACGACCGAAAAGATCAAGAGC
AGCCCGCATGGATTTGACTTGGTCAGGGCCGAGCCTACATGTGCGAATGATGCCCATACTTGAGCCACCT
AACTTTGTTTTAGGGCGACTGCCCTGCTGCGTAACATCGTTGCTGCTGCGTAACATCGTTGCTGCTCCAT
AACATCAAACATCGACCCACGGCGTAACGCGCTTGCTGCTTGGATGCCCGAGGCATAGACTGTACAAAAA
AACAGTCATAACAAGCCATGAAAACCGCCACTGCGCCGTTACCACCGCTGCGTTCGGTCAAGGTTCTGGA
CCAGTTGCGTGAGCGCATACGCTACTTGCATTACAGTTTACGAACCGAACAGGCTTATGTCAACTGGGTT
CGTGCCTTCATCCGTTTCCACGGTGTGCGT
Features (pLannotate 1.2.2; 10 found; start..end, strand, type, name):
    231..254     -  misc_feature   MCS (fragment): pBluescript multiple cloning site
    268..981     +  CDS            &alpha;GFP: &alpha;GFP is a basic (constitutively fluorescent) long stokes shift fluorescent protein published in 1996, derived from Aequorea victoria.
   1001..1087    +  terminator     rrnB T1 terminator: Escherichia coli rrnB; transcription terminator T1 from the E. coli rrnB gene
   1226..1286    -  rep_origin     M13 ori (fragment): M13 bacteriophage origin of replication; arrow indicates direction of (+) strand synthesis
   1286..1317    +  CDS            CmR (fragment): chloramphenicol acetyltransferase confers resistance to chloramphenicol
   1647..1716    -  CDS            TcR (fragment): tetracycline efflux protein; tet; confers resistance to tetracycline
   1777..2439    -  CDS            pBBR1 Rep: replication protein for the broad-host-range plasmid pBBR1 from Bordetella bronchiseptica
   2440..3211    -  rep_origin     pBBR1 oriV: replication origin of the broad-host-range plasmid pBBR1 from Bordetella bronchiseptica; requires the pBBR1 Rep protein for replication
   4493..5026    -  CDS            GmR: gentamycin acetyltransferase; aacC1; confers resistance to gentamycin
   5215..5243    -  promoter       Pc promoter: intI1 (promoter lies within the coding sequence); class 1 integron promoter
