>Addgene plasmid #14460 | pOT2 | analyzer sequence | sequence record 8094
CCATGGGCAAATGGGATTGGCTTTACTAAGCTGATCCGGTGGATGACCTTTTGAATGACCTTTAATAGAT
TATATTACTAATTAATTGGGGACCCTAGAGGTCCCCTTTTTTATTTTAAAAATTTTTTCACAAAACGGTT
TACAAGCATAAAGCTTGCTCAATCAATCACCGGATCTAGATATCGATTAATTAAGTCGACATCTAGAGTT
TAAACTTTAATTAAGCCCGGGCTGCAGCCCGGGGGATCCACTAGGTTAACGCATGCGGGCCCGGTACCAG
GCCTAGATAGATAGAGAGAGAGAGAGACTAGTGGAGGAAGAAAAAATGAGTAAAGGAGAAGAACTTTTCA
CTGGAGTTGTCCCAATTCTTGTTGAATTAGATGGTGATGTTAATGGGCACAAATTTTCTGTCAGTGGAGA
GGGTGAAGGTGATGCAACATACGGAAAACTTACCCTTAAATTTATTTGCACTACTGGAAAACTACCTGTT
CCATGGCCAACACTTGTCACTACTTTCTCTTATGGTGTTCAATGCTTTTCCCGTTATCCGGATCATATGA
AACGGCATGACTTTTTCAAGAGTGCCATGCCCGAAGGTTATGTACAGGAACGCACTATATCTTTCAAAGA
TGACGGGAACTACAAGACGCGTGCTGAAGTCAAGTTTGAAGGTGATACCCTTGTTAATCGTATCGAGTTA
AAAGGTATTGATTTTAAAGAAGATGGAAACATTCTCGGACACAAACTCGAGTACAACTATAACTCACACA
ATGTATACATCACGGCAGACAAACAAAAGAATGGAATCAAAGCTAACTTCAAAATTCGCCACAACATTGA
AGATGGATCCGTTCAACTAGCAGACCATTATCAACAAAATACTCCAATTGGCGATGGCCCTGTCCTTTTA
CCAGACAACCATTACCTGTCCACACAATCTGCCCTTTCGAAAGATCCCAACGAAAAGCGTGACCACATGG
TCCTTCTTGAGTTTGTAACTGCTGCTGGGATTACACATGGCATGGATGAGCTCTACAAATAATGAATTCC
CAGGCATCAAATAAAACGAAAGGCTCAGTCGAAAGACTGGGCCTTTCGTTTTATCTGTTGTTTGTCGGTG
AACGCTCTCCTGAGTAGGACAAATCCGCCGGGAGCGGATTTGAACGTTGCGAAGCAACGGCCCGGAGGGT
GGCGGGCAGGACGCCCGCCATAAACTGCCAGGGAATTCCAACTGAGCGCCGGTCGCTACCATTACCAACT
TGTCTGGTGTCAAAAATAATAGGATTTTGTTAAAATTCGCGTTAAATTTTTGTTAAATCAGCTCATTTTT
TAACCAATAGGCCGACTGCGATGAGTGGCAGGGCGGGGCGTAATTTTTTTAAGGCAGTTATTGGTGCCCT
TAAACGCCTGGTGCTACGCCTGAATAAGTGATAATAAGCGGATGAATGGCAGAAATTCGAAAGCAAATTC
GACCCGGTCGTCGGTTCAGGGCAGGGTCGTTAAATAGCCGCTTATGTCTATTGCTGGTTTACCGGTTTAT
TGACTACCGGAAGCAGTGTGACCGTGTGCTTCTCAAATGCCTGAGGCCAGTTTGCTCAGGCTCTCCCCGT
GGAGGTAATAATTGACGATATGATCATTTATTCTGCCTCCCAGAGCCTGATAAAAACGGTGAATCCGTTA
GCGAGGTGCCGCCGGCTTCCATTCAGGTCGAGGTGGCCCGGCTCCATGCACCGCGACGCAACGCGGGGAG
GCAGACAAGGTATAGGGCGGCGAGGCGGCTACAGCCGATAGTCTGGAACAGCGCACTTACGGGTTGCTGC
GCAACCCAAGTGCTACCGGCGCGGCAGCGTGACCCGTGTCGGCGGCTCCAACGGCTCGCCATCGTCCAGA
AAACACGGCTCATCGGGCATCGGCAGGCGCTGCTGCCCGCGCCGTTCCCATTCCTCCGTTTCGGTCAAGG
CTGGCAGGTCTGGTTCCATGCCCGGAATGCCGGGCTGGCTGGGCGGCTCCTCGCCGGGGCCGGTCGGTAG
TTGCTGCTCGCCCGGATACAGGGTCGGGATGCGGCGCAGGTCGCCATGCCCCAACAGCGATTCGTCCTGG
TCGTCGTGATCAACCACCACGGCGGCACTGAACACCGACAGGCGCAACTGGTCGCGGGGCTGGCCCCACG
CCACGCGGTCATTGACCACGTAGGCCGACACGGTGCCGGGGCCGTTGAGCTTCACGACGGAGATCCAGCG
CTCGGCCACCAAGTCCTTGACTGCGTATTGGACCGTCCGCAAAGAACGTCCGATGAGCTTGGAAAGTGTC
TTCTGGCTGACCACCACGGCGTTCTGGTGGCCCATCTGCGCCACGAGGTGATGCAGCAGCATTGCCGCCG
TGGGTTTCCTCGCAATAAGCCCGGCCCACGCCTCATGCGCTTTGCGTTCCGTTTGCACCCAGTGACCGGG
CTTGTTCTTGGCTTGAATGCCGATTTCTCTGGACTGCGTGGCCATGCTTATCTCCATGCGGTAGGGTGCC
GCACGGTTGCGGCACCATGCGCAATCAGCTGCAACTTTTCGGCAGCGCGACAACAATTATGCGTTGCGTA
AAAGTGGCAGTCAATTACAGATTTTCTTTAACCTACGCAATGAGCTATTGCGGGGGGTGCCGCAATGAGC
TGTTGCGTACCCCCCTTTTTTAAGTTGTTGATTTTTAAGTCTTTCGCATTTCGCCCTATATCTAGTTCTT
TGGTGCCCAAAGAAGGGCACCCCTGCGGGGTTCCCCCACGCCTTCGGCGCGGCTCCCCCTCCGGCAAAAA
GTGGCCCCTCCGGGGCTTGTTGATCGACTGCGCGGCCTTCGGCCTTGCCCAAGGTGGCGCTGCCCCCTTG
GAACCCCCGCACTCGCCGCCGTGAGGCTCGGGGGGCAGGCGGGCGGGCTTCGCCTTCGACTGCCCCCACT
CGCATAGGCTTGGGTCGTTCCAGGCGCGTCAAGGCCAAGCCGCTGCGCGGTCGCTGCGCGAGCCTTGACC
CGCCTTCCACTTGGTGTCCAACCGGCAAGCGAAGCGCGCAGGCCGCAGGCCGGAGGCTTTTCCCCAGAGA
AAATTAAAAAAATTGATGGGGCAAGGCCGCAGGCCGCGCAGTTGGAGCCGGTGGGTATGTGGTCGAAGGC
TGGGTAGCCGGTGGGCAATCCCTGTGGTCAAGCTCGTGGGCAGGCGCAGCCTGTCCATCAGCTTGTCCAG
CAGGGTTGTCCACGGGCCGAGCGAAGCGAGCCAGCCGGTGGCCGCTCGCGGCCATCGTCCACATATCCAC
GGGCTGGCAAGGGAGCGCAGCGACCGCGCAGGGCGAAGCCCGGAGAGCAAGCCCGTAGGGCGCCGCAGCC
GCCGTAGGCGGTCACGACTTTGCGAAGCAAAGTCTAGTGAGTATACTCAAGCATTGAGTGGCCCGCCGGA
GGCACCGCCTTGCGCTGCCCCCGTCGAGCCGGTTGGACACCAAAAGGGAGGGGCAGGCATGGCGGCATAC
GCGATCATGCGATGCAAGAAGCTGGCGAAAATGGGCAACGTGGCGGCCAGTCTCAAGCACGCCTACCGCG
AGCGCGAGACGCCCAACGCTGACGCCAGCAGGACGCCAGAGAACGAGCACTGGGCGGCCAGCAGCACCGA
TGAAGCGATGGGCCGACTGCGCGAGTTGCTGCCAGAGAAGCGGCGCAAGGACGCTGTGTTGGCGGTCGAG
TACGTCATGACGGCCAGCCCGGAATGGTGGAAGTCGGCCAGCCAAGAACAGCAGGCGGCGTTCTTCGAGA
AGGCGCACAAGTGGCTGGCGGACAAGTACGGGGCGGATCGCATCGTGACGGCCAGCATCCACCGTGACGA
AACCAGCCCGCACATGACCGCGTTCGTGGTGCCGCTGACGCAGGACGGCAGGCTGTCGGCCAAGGAGTTC
ATCGGCAACAAAGCGCAGATGACCCGCGACCAGACCACGTTTGCGGCCGCTGTGGCCGATCTAGGGCTGC
AACGGGGCATCGAGGGCAGCAAGGCACGTCACACGCGCATTCAGGCGTTCTACGAGGCCCTGGAGCGGCC
ACCAGTGGGCCACGTCACCATCAGCCCGCAAGCGGTCGAGCCACGCGCCTATGCACCGCAGGGATTGGCC
GAAAAGCTGGGAATCTCAAAGCGCGTTGAGACGCCGGAAGCCGTGGCCGACCGGCTGACAAAAGCGGTTC
GGCAGGGGTATGAGCCTGCCCTACAGGCCGCCGCAGGAGCGCGTGAGATGCGCAAGAAGGCCGATCAAGC
CCAAGAGACGGCCCGAGACCTTCGGGAGCGCCTGAAGCCCGTTCTGGACGCCCTGGGGCCGTTGAATCGG
GATATGCAGGCCAAGGCCGCCGCGATCATCAAGGCCGTGGGCGAAAAGCTGCTGACGGAACAGCGGGAAG
TCCAGCGCCAGAAACAGGCCCAGCGCCAGCAGGAACGCGGGCGCGCACATTTCCCCGAAAAGTGCCACCT
GGCGGCGTTGTGACAATTTACCGAACAACTCCGCGGCCGGGAAGCCGATCTCGGCTTGAACGAATTGTTA
GGTGGCGGTACTTGGGTCGATATCAAAGTGCATCACTTCTTCCCGTATGCCCAACTTTGTATAGAGAGCC
ACTGCGGGATCGTCACCGTAATCTGCTTGCACGTAGATCACATAAGCACCAAGCGCGTTGGCCTCATGCT
TGAGGAGATTGATGAGCGCGGTGGCAATGCCCTGCCTCCGGTGCTCGCCGGAGACTGCGAGATCATAGAT
ATAGATCTCACTACGCGGCTGCTCAAACCTGGGCAGAACGTAAGCCGCGAGAGCGCCAACAACCGCTTCT
TGGTCGAAGGCAGCAAGCGCGATGAATGTCTTACTACGGAGCAAGTTCCCGAGGTAATCGGAGTCCGGCT
GATGTTGGGAGTAGGTGGCTACGTCTCCGAACTCACGACCGAAAAGATCAAGAGCAGCCCGCATGGATTT
GACTTGGTCAGGGCCGAGCCTACATGTGCGAATGATGCCCATACTTGAGCCACCTAACTTTGTTTTAGGG
CGACTGCCCTGCTGCGTAACATCGTTGCTGCTGCGTAACATCGTTGCTGCTCCATAACATCAAACATCGA
CCCACGGCGTAACGCGCTTGCTGCTTGGATGCCCGAGGCATAGACTGTACAAAAAAACAGTCATAACAAG
CCATGAAAACCGCCACTGCGCCGTTACCACCGCTGCGTTCGGTCAAGGTTCTGGACCAGTTGCGTGAGCG
CATACGCTACTTGCATTACAGTTTACGAACCGAACAGGCTTATGTCAACTGGGTTCGTGCCTTCATCCGT
TTCCACGGTGTGCGT
Features (pLannotate 1.2.2; 10 found; start..end, strand, type, name):
    232..254     -  misc_feature   MCS (fragment): pBluescript multiple cloning site
    326..1039    +  CDS            &alpha;GFP: &alpha;GFP is a basic (constitutively fluorescent) long stokes shift fluorescent protein published in 1996, derived from Aequorea victoria.
   1058..1144    +  terminator     rrnB T1 terminator: Escherichia coli rrnB; transcription terminator T1 from the E. coli rrnB gene
   1284..1345    -  rep_origin     M13 ori (fragment): M13 bacteriophage origin of replication; arrow indicates direction of (+) strand synthesis
   1345..1374    +  CDS            CmR (fragment): chloramphenicol acetyltransferase confers resistance to chloramphenicol
   1703..1772    -  CDS            TcR (fragment): tetracycline efflux protein; tet; confers resistance to tetracycline
   1833..2495    -  CDS            pBBR1 Rep: replication protein for the broad-host-range plasmid pBBR1 from Bordetella bronchiseptica
   2496..3265    -  rep_origin     pBBR1 oriV: replication origin of the broad-host-range plasmid pBBR1 from Bordetella bronchiseptica; requires the pBBR1 Rep protein for replication
   4548..5081    -  CDS            GmR: gentamycin acetyltransferase; aacC1; confers resistance to gentamycin
   5270..5298    -  promoter       Pc promoter: intI1 (promoter lies within the coding sequence); class 1 integron promoter
