[The description below was written by a language model from this plasmid's Addgene catalogue record and pLannotate feature annotations shown in this document.]
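Description:
pOT2 is a broad-host-range promoter-probe plasmid built on a pBBR-type backbone and catalogued as a bacterial expression vector, from a family of reporter vectors made for studying gene expression in Gram-negative bacteria. Replication depends on the pBBR1 oriV together with the plasmid-encoded pBBR1 Rep protein, a pairing derived from a Bordetella bronchiseptica plasmid that functions in many Gram-negative hosts as well as in the E. coli cloning strain listed in the record. Selection is by gentamicin, conferred by the aacC1 gentamicin acetyltransferase gene, which lies downstream of a class 1 integron Pc promoter in the same orientation. The record lists it as high copy.

The payload is a roughly 715 bp Gfp-UV coding sequence from Aequorea, placed between retained SpeI and SacI sites. The automated annotation labels this reading frame as αGFP, a UV-excitable, long Stokes shift GFP variant. No promoter is annotated upstream of the reporter; instead a fragment of a pBluescript-type multiple cloning site sits just before it, and an rrnB T1 terminator follows it. This layout fits the promoter-probe purpose: candidate regulatory DNA is cloned ahead of the reporter, and fluorescence then reports its transcriptional activity in the chosen host.

Short fragments annotated as M13 ori, CmR and TcR appear to be non-functional remnants of earlier construction steps. Two sequence records are supplied, of 5,280 and 5,335 nt. They carry the same ten features in the same order and differ mainly in the length of the region between the cloning site fragment and the GFP start.
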