Addgene plasmid #14460: pOT2
Depositing lab: Philip Poole. Depositing organization: University of Reading. Publication: A family of promoter probe vectors incorporating autofluorescent and chromogenic reporter proteins for studying gene expression in Gram-negative bacteria. Karunakaran R, Mauchline TH, Hosie AH, Poole PS. Microbiology. 2005 Oct . 151(Pt 10):3249-56. 10.1099/mic.0.28311-0 PubMed 16207908.
Backbone
  Vector backbone: pbbr
  Backbone size w/o insert (bp): 4500
  Vector type: Bacterial Expression
  Selectable markers: Gentamicin
Growth in bacteria
  Bacterial resistance: Gentamicin, 10 μg/mL
  Growth temperature: 37°C
  Growth strain: DH5alpha
  Copy number: High Copy
Gene/Insert
  Gene/Insert name: Gfp-UV
  Species: Aequorea
  Insert size (bp): 715
  GenBank ID: aj310442
  Cloning method: Restriction Enzyme; 5′ cloning site SpeI (not destroyed); 3′ cloning site SacI (not destroyed)
  Sequencing primers: 5′ cggtttacaagcataaagc; 3′ TACTCATTTTTTCTTCCTCCACTAG
Terms and licenses: Academic/Nonprofit Terms; Industry Terms: Not Available to Industry
Depositor comments: Use gentamicin at 10 ug/mL.
How to cite: pOT2 was a gift from Philip Poole (Addgene plasmid # 14460 ; http://n2t.net/addgene:14460 ; RRID:Addgene_14460)
