>Addgene plasmid #14460 | pOT2 | addgene partial sequence | sequence record 20339 | 14460 with GFP-R
TACTCATTTTTTCTTCCTCACTAGTGGATCCCCCGGGCTGCAGCCCGGGCTTAATTAAAGTTTAAACTCT
AGATGTCGACTTAATTAATCGATATCTAGATCCGGTGATTGATTGAGCAAGCTTTATGCTTGTAAACCGT
TTTGTGAAAAAATTTTTAAAATAAAAAAGGGGACCTCTAGGGTCCCCAATTAATTAGTAATATAATCTAT
TAAAGGTCATTCAAAAGGTCATCCACCGGATCAGCTTAGTAAAGCCATCCCATTTGCCCATGGACGCACA
CCGTGGAAACGGATGAAGGCACGAACCCAGTTGACATAAGCCTGTTCGGTTCGTAAACTGTAATGCAAGT
AGCGTATGCGCTCACGCAACTGGTCCAGAACCTTGACCGAACGCAGCGGTGGTAACGGCGCAGTGGCGGT
TTTCATGGCTTGTTATGACTGTTTTTTTGTACAGTCTATGCCTCGGGCATCCAAGCAGCAAGCGCGTTAC
GCCGTGGGTCGATGTTTGATGTTATGGAGCAGCAACGATGTTACGCAGCAGCAACGATGTTACGCAGCAG
GGCAGTCGCCCTAAAACAAAGTTAGGTGGCTCAAGTATGGGCATCATTCGCACATGTAGGCTCGGCCCTG
ACCAAGTCAAATCCATGCGGGCTGCTCTTGATCTTTTCGGTCGTGAGTTCGGAGACGTAGCCACCTACTC
CCAACATCAGCCGGACTCCGATTACCTCGGGAACTTGCTCCGTAGTAAGACATTCATCGCGCTTGCTGCC
TTCGACCAAGAAGCGGTTGTTGGCGCTCTCGCGGCTTACGTTCTGCCCAAGTTTGAGCAGCCGCGTAGTG
AGATCTATATCTATG
